>Addgene plasmid #89900 | pBZcsx27 | addgene full sequence | sequence record 178654 | Addgene NGS Result
GTTTGCGTATTGGGCGCTCTTCCGCTTCCTCGCTCACTGACTCGCTGCGCTCGGTCGTTCGGCTGCGGCG
AGCGGTATCAGCTCACTCAAAGGCGGTAATACGGTTATCCACAGAATCAGGGGATAACGCAGGAAAGAAC
ATGTGAGCAAAAGGCCAGCAAAAGGCCAGGAACCGTAAAAAGGCCGCGTTGCTGGCGTTTTTCCATAGGC
TCCGCCCCCCTGACGAGCATCACAAAAATCGACGCTCAAGTCAGAGGTGGCGAAACCCGACAGGACTATA
AAGATACCAGGCGTTTCCCCCTGGAAGCTCCCTCGTGCGCTCTCCTGTTCCGACCCTGCCGCTTACCGGA
TACCTGTCCGCCTTTCTCCCTTCGGGAAGCGTGGCGCTTTCTCATAGCTCACGCTGTAGGTATCTCAGTT
CGGTGTAGGTCGTTCGCTCCAAGCTGGGCTGTGTGCACGAACCCCCCGTTCAGCCCGACCGCTGCGCCTT
ATCCGGTAACTATCGTCTTGAGTCCAACCCGGTAAGACACGACTTATCGCCACTGGCAGCAGCCACTGGT
AACAGGATTAGCAGAGCGAGGTATGTAGGCGGTGCTACAGAGTTCTTGAAGTGGTGGCCTAACTACGGCT
ACACTAGAAGAACAGTATTTGGTATCTGCGCTCTGCTGAAGCCAGTTACCTTCGGAAAAAGAGTTGGTAG
CTCTTGATCCGGCAAACAAACCACCGCTGGTAGCGGTGGTTTTTTTGTTTGCAAGCAGCAGATTACGCGC
AGAAAAAAAGGATCTCAAGAAGATCCTTTGATCTTTTCTACGGGGTCTGACGCTCAGTGGAACGAAAACT
CACGTTAAGGGATTTTGGTCATGAGATTATCAAAAAGGATCTTCACCTAGATCCTTTTAAATTAAAAATG
AAGTTTTAAATCAATCTAAAGTATATATGAGTAAACTTGGTCTGACAGTTACCAATGCTTAATCAGTGAG
GCACCTATCTCAGCGATCTGTCTATTTCGTTCATCCATAGTTGCCTGACTCCCCGTCGTGTAGATAACTA
CGATACGGGAGGGCTTACCATCTGGCCCCAGTGCTGCAATGATACCGCGAGACCCACGCTCACCGGCTCC
AGATTTATCAGCAATAAACCAGCCAGCCGGAAGGGCCGAGCGCAGAAGTGGTCCTGCAACTTTATCCGCC
TCCATCCAGTCTATTAATTGTTGCCGGGAAGCTAGAGTAAGTAGTTCGCCAGTTAATAGTTTGCGCAACG
TTGTTGCCATTGCTACAGGCATCGTGGTGTCACGCTCGTCGTTTGGTATGGCTTCATTCAGCTCCGGTTC
CCAACGATCAAGGCGAGTTACATGATCCCCCATGTTGTGCAAAAAAGCGGTTAGCTCCTTCGGTCCTCCG
ATCGTTGTCAGAAGTAAGTTGGCCGCAGTGTTATCACTCATGGTTATGGCAGCACTGCATAATTCTCTTA
CTGTCATGCCATCCGTAAGATGCTTTTCTGTGACTGGTGAGTACTCAACCAAGTCATTCTGAGAATAGTG
TATGCGGCGACCGAGTTGCTCTTGCCCGGCGTCAATACGGGATAATACCGCGCCACATAGCAGAACTTTA
AAAGTGCTCATCATTGGAAAACGTTCTTCGGGGCGAAAACTCTCAAGGATCTTACCGCTGTTGAGATCCA
GTTCGATGTAACCCACTCGTGCACCCAACTGATCTTCAGCATCTTTTACTTTCACCAGCGTTTCTGGGTG
AGCAAAAACAGGAAGGCAAAATGCCGCAAAAAAGGGAATAAGGGCGACACGGAAATGTTGAATACTCATA
CTCTTCCTTTTTCAATATTATTGAAGCATTTATCAGGGTTATTGTCTCATGAGCGGATACATATTTGAAT
GTATTTAGAAAAATAAACAAATAGGGGTTCCGCGCACATTTCCCCGAAAAGTGCCACCTGACGTCTAAGA
AACCATTATTATCATGACATTAACCTATAAAAATAGGCGTATCACGAGGCCCTTTCGTCTCGCGCGTTTC
GGTGATGACGGTGAAAACCTCTGACACATGCAGCTCCCGGAGACGGTCACAGCTTGTCTGTAAGCGGATG
CCGGGAGCAGACAAGCCCGTCAGGGCGCGTCAGCGGGTGTTGGCGGGTGTCGGGGCTGGCTTAACTATGC
GGCATCAGAGCAGATTGTACTGAGAGTGCACCATATGCGGTGTGAAATACCGCACAGATGCGTAAGGAGA
AAATACCGCATCAGGCGCCATTCGCCATTCAGGCTGCGCAACTGTTGGGAAGGGCGATCGGTGCGGGCCT
CTTCGCTATTACGCCAGCTGGCGAAAGGGGGATGTGCTGCAAGGCGATTAAGTTGGGTAACGCCAGGGTT
TTCCCAGTCACGACGTTGTAAAACGACGGCCAGTGAATTCGAGCTCGGTACCCGGTTATTTTTTATTGTG
TGTTAATTCTGCATAGTAAAGTCCGAAAATTCTGTCTGTCATTTTTACCCGAAACCATTGGGCTATAACC
GATGATAATCCACCTAGAACGAAGGTTCCTATAATAATTGTAATGATTTTCTCACTCAGCGAACAATCAT
TCATAAAAAAGGATGCTAATAAAAAGATAACACTCACGGGAAGTACAAATAACGAAAGCGTTACGATGTT
CCGAAACAAGAAATAAATACTCTGAAAATTTTTTGCTTGGGATATTTTGCCTTGTGCCTCTAAATAATAA
TACGCTGTATCAAAGACACTTCCATTACTGATATTTTCTGTTACCGAAATTCCTTTATTTGTTCTGTAAA
TTTCTTTCAAATCAGGAAGAATTTCAGTGATGTACTCGTCATTTTTCATTTTGTCCATAGGCGTACAAGC
CAATTTCTTATACCACTTTCTCTTTATCAACCAAAATGTGATGATATGAATCAAGCATCCTATAAATAGG
GCAATGGCAAAAAACAACAGACCGTCGCTAAGGTTTCCTGCTGTAATGAGTGGGGCTTTCCCAAAAACAT
ATTCCGCTGAAAAATTTATCAGCTCAATCATGATAAAGACCTCCTAACATACGAGCCGGAAGCATAAAGT
GTAAAGGATCCTCTAGAGTCGACCTGCAGGCATGCAAGCTTGGCGTAATCATGGTCATAGCTGTTTCCTG
TGTGAAATTGTTATCCGCTCACAATTCCACACAACATACGAGCCGGAAGCATAAAGTGTAAAGCCTGGGG
TGCCTAATGAGTGAGCTAACTCACATTAATTGCGTTGCGCTCACTGCCCGCTTTCCAGTCGGGAAACCTG
TCGTGCCAGCTGCATTAATGAATCGGCCAACGCGCGGGGAGAGGCG
Features (pLannotate 1.2.2; 12 found; start..end, strand, type, name):
    200..788     -  rep_origin     ori: high-copy-number ColE1/pMB1/pBR322/pUC origin of replication
    959..1819    -  CDS            AmpR: β-lactamase; bla; confers resistance to ampicillin, carbenicillin, and related antibiotics
   1820..1924    -  promoter       AmpR promoter: bla
   2019..2054    +  CDS            rop (fragment): Rop protein, which maintains plasmids at low copy number; rop
   2156..2255    +  misc_feature   bom (fragment): basis of mobility region from pBR322
   2261..2418    -  CDS            lacZα (fragment): LacZα fragment of β-galactosidase; lacZ fragment
   3056..3085    -  promoter       lac promoter: promoter for the E. coli lac operon
   3086..3121    +  misc_feature   MCS (fragment): pUC18/19 multiple cloning site
   3158..3174    -  protein_bind   lac operator: The lac repressor binds to the lac operator to inhibit transcription in E. coli. This inhibition can be relieved by adding lactose or isopropyl-β-D-thiogalactopyranoside (IPTG). lac repressor encoded by lacI
   3182..3212    -  promoter       lac promoter: promoter for the E. coli lac operon
   3227..3248    -  protein_bind   CAP binding site: CAP binding activates transcription in the presence of cAMP. E. coli catabolite activator protein
   3261..17      -  CDS            lacI (fragment) (across the origin): lac repressor; lacI; The lac repressor binds to the lac operator to inhibit transcription in E. coli. This inhibition can be relieved by adding lactose or isopropyl-β-D-thiogalactopyranoside (IPTG).
