[The description below was written by a language model from this plasmid's Addgene catalogue record and pLannotate feature annotations shown in this document.]
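Description:
pBZcsx27 is a small bacterial expression plasmid of about 3.3 kb, built on the pUC19 cloning vector, that carries the csx27 gene from Bergeyella zoohelcum ATCC 43767. It replicates in E. coli from the high-copy pUC/ColE1-type origin and is selected with ampicillin through the β-lactamase gene and its native bla promoter. The short rop, bom and lacI fragments picked up by the automated annotation are remnants inherited from the pUC backbone rather than functional elements.

The payload is a 606 bp csx27 open reading frame, amplified from B. zoohelcum genomic DNA and inserted by Gibson assembly into the pUC19 polylinker region. The feature table does not annotate csx27 itself. There is, however, an unannotated stretch between the residual lacZα fragment and the lac promoter and MCS remnants, and it is the right size and in the right place to hold the insert. Transcription is driven by the lac promoter. The surrounding lac regulatory region, with its CAP binding site and lac operator, is retained, and a second short lac promoter match lies directly next to the insert region. The operator would allow repression by Lac repressor and relief by IPTG, but the plasmid carries only a lacI fragment, so any such control depends on the host. No epitope tag or reporter is recorded.

Csx27 is a small accessory protein associated with type VI-B CRISPR loci, which encode the RNA-guided RNase Cas13b. The associated study reports that Csx27 and Csx28 differentially regulate Cas13b. This plasmid therefore serves to supply Csx27 in bacteria, presumably alongside separate constructs carrying Cas13b and its CRISPR array, to test how the protein affects RNA interference.
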