Addgene plasmid #89900: pBZcsx27
Purpose: Expresses csx27 from B. zoohelcum ATCC 43767 in bacteria. Expression driven from the Lac promoter
Depositing lab: Feng Zhang. Depositing organization: Broad Institute. Publication: Cas13b Is a Type VI-B CRISPR-Associated RNA-Guided RNase Differentially Regulated by Accessory Proteins Csx27 and Csx28. Smargon AA, Cox DB, Pyzocha NK, Zheng K, Slaymaker IM, Gootenberg JS, Abudayyeh OA, Essletzbichler P, Shmakov S, Makarova KS, Koonin EV, Zhang F. Mol Cell. 2017 Feb 16;65(4):618-630.e7. doi: 10.1016/j.molcel.2016.12.023. Epub 2017 Jan 5. PubMed 28065598.
Backbone
  Vector backbone: pUC19
  Backbone manufacturer: NEB
  Backbone size w/o insert (bp): 2686
  Total vector size (bp): 3336
  Vector type: Bacterial Expression
Growth in bacteria
  Bacterial resistance: Ampicillin, 100 μg/mL
  Growth temperature: 37°C
  Growth strain: DH5alpha
  Copy number: High Copy
Gene/Insert
  Gene/Insert name: csx27
  Species: B. zoohelcum ATCC 43767
  Insert size (bp): 606
  Promoter: Lac
  Cloning method: Gibson Cloning
  Sequencing primers: 5′ AGCTTGCATGCCTGCAGGTCGACTCTAGAG
Resource information
  A portion of this plasmid was derived from a plasmid made by: From genomic DNA of B. zoohelcum ATCC 43767 purchased from ATCC.
Terms and licenses: Academic/Nonprofit Terms; Industry Terms: Not Available to Industry
Depositor comments: Benchling sequence link: https://benchling.com/s/aNSBAcRs
How to cite: pBZcsx27 was a gift from Feng Zhang (Addgene plasmid # 89900 ; http://n2t.net/addgene:89900 ; RRID:Addgene_89900)
